>Addgene plasmid #193830 | pCDNA5/FRT-ChemoL-CaM | addgene full sequence | sequence record 381958 | Addgene NGS Result
GACGGATCGGGAGATCTCCCGATCCCCTATGGTGCACTCTCAGTACAATCTGCTCTGATGCCGCATAGTT
AAGCCAGTATCTGCTCCCTGCTTGTGTGTTGGAGGTCGCTGAGTAGTGCGCGAGCAAAATTTAAGCTACA
ACAAGGCAAGGCTTGACCGACAATTGCATGAAGAATCTGCTTAGGGTTAGGCGTTTTGCGCTGCTTCGCG
ATGTACGGGCCAGATATACGCGTTGACATTGATTATTGACTAGTTATTAATAGTAATCAATTACGGGGTC
ATTAGTTCATAGCCCATATATGGAGTTCCGCGTTACATAACTTACGGTAAATGGCCCGCCTGGCTGACCG
CCCAACGACCCCCGCCCATTGACGTCAATAATGACGTATGTTCCCATAGTAACGCCAATAGGGACTTTCC
ATTGACGTCAATGGGTGGAGTATTTACGGTAAACTGCCCACTTGGCAGTACATCAAGTGTATCATATGCC
AAGTACGCCCCCTATTGACGTCAATGACGGTAAATGGCCCGCCTGGCATTATGCCCAGTACATGACCTTA
TGGGACTTTCCTACTTGGCAGTACATCTACGTATTAGTCATCGCTATTACCATGGTGATGCGGTTTTGGC
AGTACATCAATGGGCGTGGATAGCGGTTTGACTCACGGGGATTTCCAAGTCTCCACCCCATTGACGTCAA
TGGGAGTTTGTTTTGGCACCAAAATCAACGGGACTTTCCAAAATGTCGTAACAACTCCGCCCCATTGACG
CAAATGGGCGGTAGGCGTGTACGGTGGGAGGTCTATATAAGCAGAGCTCTCTGGCTAACTAGAGAACCCA
CTGCTTACTGGCTTATCGAAATTAATACGACTCACTATAGGGAGACCCAAGCTGGCTAGCGTTTAAACTT
ACCACCATGGGTCTGAGCGGCGACCAAATGGGCCAGATCGAAAAAATTTTTAAGGTGGTGTACCCTGTGG
ATGATCATCACTTTAAGGTGATCCTGCACTATGGCACACTGGTAATCGACGGGGTTACGCCGAACATGAT
CGACTATTTCGGACGGCCGTATGAAGGCATCGCCGTGTTCGACGGCAAAAAGATCACTGTAACAGGGACC
CTGTGGAACGGCAACAAAATTATCGACGAGCGCCTGATCAACCCCGACGGCTCCCTGCTGTTCCGAGTAA
CCATCAACGGAGTGACCGGCTGGCGGCTGTGCGAACGCATTCTGGCGGGTGGCACCGGTGGCTCTGGCGG
TACCGGTGGCTCTATGGTCTTCACACTCGAAGATTTCGTTGGGGACTGGCGACAGACAGCCGGCTACAAC
CTGGACCAAGTCCTTGAACAGGGAGGTGTGTCCAGTTTGTTTCAGAATCTCGGGGTGTCCGTAACTCCGA
TCCAAAGGATTGTCCTGAGCGGTGAAAATGGGCTGAAGATCGACATCCATGTCATCATCCCGTATGAAGT
GAGCAAGGGCGAGGAGCTGTTCACCGGGGTGGTGCCCATCCTGGTCGAGCTGGACGGCGACGTAAACGGC
CACAAGTTCAGCGTGTCCGGCGAGGGCGAGGGCGATGCCACCTACGGCAAGCTGACCCTGAAGTTCATCT
GCACCACCGGCAAGCTGCCCGTGCCCTGGCCCACCCTCGTGACCACCCTGACCTACGGCGTGCAGTGCTT
CAGCCGCTACCCCGACCACATGAAGCAGCACGACTTCTTCAAGTCCGCCATGCCCGAAGGCTACGTCCAG
GAGCGCACCATCTTCTTCAAGGACGACGGCAACTACAAGACCCGCGCCGAGGTGAAGTTCGATGGCGACA
CCCTGGTGAACCGCATCGAGCTGAAGGGCATCGACTTCAAGGAGGACGGCAACATCCTGGGGCACAAGCT
GGAGTACAACTACAACAGCCACAACGTCTATATCATGGCCGACAAGCAGAAGAACGGCATCAAGGTGAAC
TTCAAGATCCGCCACAACATCGAGGACGGCAGCGTGCAGCTCGCCGACCACTACCAGCAGAACACCCCCA
TCGGCGACGGCCCCGTGCTGCTGCCCGACAACCACTACCTGAGCACCCAGTCCAAACTGAGCAAAGACCC
CAACGAGAAGCGCGATCACATGGTCCTGCTGGAGTTCGTGACCGCCGCCGGGATCACTGGTGGCACCCTG
CCGGACCAACTGACTGAAGAGCAGATCGCAGAATTTAAAGAGGCTTTCTCCCTATTTGACAAGGACGGGG
ATGGGACAATAACAACCAAGGAGCTGGGGACGGTGATGCGGTCTCTGGGGCAGAACCCCACAGAAGCAGA
GCTGCAGGACATGATCAATGAAGTAGATGCCGACGGTGACGGCACAATCGACTTCCCTGAGTTCCTGACA
ATGATGGCAAGAAAAATGAAAGACACAGACAGTGAAGAAGAAATTAGAGAAGCGTTCCGTGTGTTTGATA
AGGATGGCAATGGCTACATCAGTGCAGCAGAGCTTCGCCACGTGATGACAAACCTTGGAGAGAAGTTAAC
AGATGAAGAGGTTGATGAAATGATCAGGGAAGCAGACATCGATGGGGATGGTCAGGTAAACTACGAAGAG
TTTGTAGTGATGATGACAGCGAAGGAATTCCCTCCTCCTCCGCCACCGCCACCACCGCCGCCGCCGCCAC
CACCACCTCCTCCGCCTCCTCCACCACCACCGCCACCGCCTCCACCACCTGGCGGCAGCAGGGTCGACTC
ATCACGTCGTAAGTTCAATAAGACAGGTAAGGCACTGAGAGCTATAGGTCGGCTGAGCTCACTCGAGTCT
GGCGGTATCGGTACTGGCTTTCCATTCGACCCCCATTATGTGGAAGTCCTGGGCGAGCGCATGCACTACG
TCGATGTTGGTCCGCGCGATGGCACCCCTGTGCTGTTCCTGCACGGTAACCCGACCTCCTCCTACGTGTG
GCGCAACATCATCCCGCATGTTGCACCGACCCATCGCTGCATTGCTCCAGACCTGATCGGTATGGGCAAA
TCCGACAAACCAGACCTGGGTTATTTCTTCGACGACCACGTCCGCTTCATGGATGCCTTCATCGAAGCCC
TGGGTCTGGAAGAGGTCGTCCTGGTCATTCACGACTGGGGCTCCGCTCTGGGTTTCCACTGGGCCAAGCG
CAATCCAGAGCGCGTCAAAGGTATTGCATTTATGGAGTTCATCCGCCCTATCCCGACCTGGGACGAATGG
CCAGAATTTGCCCGCGAGACCTTCCAGGCCTTCCGCACCACCGACGTCGGCCGCAAGCTGATCATCGATC
AGAACGTTTTTATCGAGGGTACGCTGCCGATGGGTGTCGTCCGCCCGCTGACTGAAGTCGAGATGGACCA
TTACCGCGAGCCGTTCCTGAATCCTGTTGACCGCGAGCCACTGTGGCGCTTCCCAAACGAGCTGCCAATC
GCCGGTGAGCCAGCGAACATCGTCGCGCTGGTCGAAGAATACATGGACTGGCTGCACCAGTCCCCTGTCC
CGAAGCTGCTGTTCTGGGGCACCCCAGGCGTTCTGATCCCACCGGCCGAAGCCGCTCGCCTGGCCAAAAG
CCTGCCTAACTGCAAGGCTGTGGACATCGGCCCGGGTGAAAATCTGCTGCAAGAAGACAACCCGGACCTG
ATCGGCAGCGAGATCGCGCGCTGGCTGTCTACTCTGGAGATTTCCGGTTAGTCTAGAGGGCCCGTTTAAA
CCCGCTGATCAGCCTCGACTGTGCCTTCTAGTTGCCAGCCATCTGTTGTTTGCCCCTCCCCCGTGCCTTC
CTTGACCCTGGAAGGTGCCACTCCCACTGTCCTTTCCTAATAAAATGAGGAAATTGCATCGCATTGTCTG
AGTAGGTGTCATTCTATTCTGGGGGGTGGGGTGGGGCAGGACAGCAAGGGGGAGGATTGGGAAGACAATA
GCAGGCATGCTGGGGATGCGGTGGGCTCTATGGCTTCTGAGGCGGAAAGAACCAGCTGGGGCTCTAGGGG
GTATCCCC
[124 nt withheld, positions 3999-4122]
C
[91 nt withheld, positions 4124-4214]
AGGGTGATGGTTCACGTACCTAGAAGTTCCTATTCCGAAGTTCCTATTCTCTAGAAAGTATAGGAACTTC
CTTGGCCAAAAAGCCTGAACTCACCGCGACGTCTGTCGAGAAGTTTCTGATCGAAAAGTTCGACAGCGTC
TCCGACCTGATGCAGCTCTCGGAGGGCGAAGAATCTCGTGCTTTCAGCTTCGATGTAGGAGGGCGTGGAT
ATGTCCTGCGGGTAAATAGCTGCGCCGATGGTTTCTACAAAGATCGTTATGTTTATCGGCACTTTGCATC
GGCCGCGCTCCCGATTCCGGAAGTGCTTGACATTGGGGAATTCAGCGAGAGCCTGACCTATTGCATCTCC
CGCCGTGCACAGGGTGTCACGTTGCAAGACCTGCCTGAAACCGAACTGCCCGCTGTTCTGCAGCCGGTCG
CGGAGGCCATGGATGCGATCGCTGCGGCCGATCTTAGCCAGACGAGCGGGTTCGGCCCATTCGGACCGCA
AGGAATCGGTCAATACACTACATGGCGTGATTTCATATGCGCGATTGCTGATCCCCATGTGTATCACTGG
CAAACTGTGATGGACGACACCGTCAGTGCGTCCGTCGCGCAGGCTCTCGATGAGCTGATGCTTTGGGCCG
AGGACTGCCCCGAAGTCCGGCACCTCGTGCACGCGGATTTCGGCTCCAACAATGTCCTGACGGACAATGG
CCGCATAACAGCGGTCATTGACTGGAGCGAGGCGATGTTCGGGGATTCCCAATACGAGGTCGCCAACATC
TTCTTCTGGAGGCCGTGGTTGGCTTGTATGGAGCAGCAGACGCGCTACTTCGAGCGGAGGCATCCGGAGC
TTGCAGGATCGCCGCGGCTCCGGGCGTATATGCTCCGCATTGGTCTTGACCAACTCTATCAGAGCTTGGT
TGACGGCAATTTCGATGATGCAGCTTGGGCGCAGGGTCGATGCGACGCAATCGTCCGATCCGGAGCCGGG
ACTGTCGGGCGTACACAAATCGCCCGCAGAAGCGCGGCCGTCTGGACCGATGGCTGTGTAGAAGTACTCG
CCGATAGTGGAAACCGACGCCCCAGCACTCGTCCGAGGGCAAAGGAATAGCACGTACTACGAGATTTCGA
TTCCACCGCCGCCTTCTATGAAAGGTTGGGCTTCGGAATCGTTTTCCGGGACGCCGGCTGGATGATCCTC
CAGCGCGGGGATCTCATGCTGGAGTTCTTCGCCCACCCCAACTTGTTTATTGCAGCTTATAATGGTTACA
AATAAAGCAATAGCATCACAAATTTCACAAATAAAGCATTTTTTTCACTGCATTCTAGTTGTGGTTTGTC
CAAACTCATCAATGTATCTTATCATGTCTGTATACCGTCGACCTCTAGCTAGAGCTTGGCGTAATCATGG
TCATAGCTGTTTCCTGTGTGAAATTGTTATCCGCTCACAATTCCACACAACATACGAGCCGGAAGCATAA
AGTGTAAAGCCTGGGGTGCCTAATGAGTGAGCTAACTCACATTAATTGCGTTGCGCTCACTGCCCGCTTT
CCAGTCGGGAAACCTGTCGTGCCAGCTGCATTAATGAATCGGCCAACGCGCGGGGAGAGGCGGTTTGCGT
ATTGGGCGCTCTTCCGCTTCCTCGCTCACTGACTCGCTGCGCTCGGTCGTTCGGCTGCGGCGAGCGGTAT
CAGCTCACTCAAAGGCGGTAATACGGTTATCCACAGAATCAGGGGATAACGCAGGAAAGAACATGTGAGC
AAAAGGCCAGCAAAAGGCCAGGAACCGTAAAAAGGCCGCGTTGCTGGCGTTTTTCCATAGGCTCCGCCCC
CCTGACGAGCATCACAAAAATCGACGCTCAAGTCAGAGGTGGCGAAACCCGACAGGACTATAAAGATACC
AGGCGTTTCCCCCTGGAAGCTCCCTCGTGCGCTCTCCTGTTCCGACCCTGCCGCTTACCGGATACCTGTC
CGCCTTTCTCCCTTCGGGAAGCGTGGCGCTTTCTCATAGCTCACGCTGTAGGTATCTCAGTTCGGTGTAG
GTCGTTCGCTCCAAGCTGGGCTGTGTGCACGAACCCCCCGTTCAGCCCGACCGCTGCGCCTTATCCGGTA
ACTATCGTCTTGAGTCCAACCCGGTAAGACACGACTTATCGCCACTGGCAGCAGCCACTGGTAACAGGAT
TAGCAGAGCGAGGTATGTAGGCGGTGCTACAGAGTTCTTGAAGTGGTGGCCTAACTACGGCTACACTAGA
AGAACAGTATTTGGTATCTGCGCTCTGCTGAAGCCAGTTACCTTCGGAAAAAGAGTTGGTAGCTCTTGAT
CCGGCAAACAAACCACCGCTGGTAGCGGTGGTTTTTTTGTTTGCAAGCAGCAGATTACGCGCAGAAAAAA
AGGATCTCAAGAAGATCCTTTGATCTTTTCTACGGGGTCTGACGCTCAGTGGAACGAAAACTCACGTTAA
GGGATTTTGGTCATGAGATTATCAAAAAGGATCTTCACCTAGATCCTTTTAAATTAAAAATGAAGTTTTA
AATCAATCTAAAGTATATATGAGTAAACTTGGTCTGACAGTTACCAATGCTTAATCAGTGAGGCACCTAT
CTCAGCGATCTGTCTATTTCGTTCATCCATAGTTGCCTGACTCCCCGTCGTGTAGATAACTACGATACGG
GAGGGCTTACCATCTGGCCCCAGTGCTGCAATGATACCGCGAGACCCACGCTCACCGGCTCCAGATTTAT
CAGCAATAAACCAGCCAGCCGGAAGGGCCGAGCGCAGAAGTGGTCCTGCAACTTTATCCGCCTCCATCCA
GTCTATTAATTGTTGCCGGGAAGCTAGAGTAAGTAGTTCGCCAGTTAATAGTTTGCGCAACGTTGTTGCC
ATTGCTACAGGCATCGTGGTGTCACGCTCGTCGTTTGGTATGGCTTCATTCAGCTCCGGTTCCCAACGAT
CAAGGCGAGTTACATGATCCCCCATGTTGTGCAAAAAAGCGGTTAGCTCCTTCGGTCCTCCGATCGTTGT
CAGAAGTAAGTTGGCCGCAGTGTTATCACTCATGGTTATGGCAGCACTGCATAATTCTCTTACTGTCATG
CCATCCGTAAGATGCTTTTCTGTGACTGGTGAGTACTCAACCAAGTCATTCTGAGAATAGTGTATGCGGC
GACCGAGTTGCTCTTGCCCGGCGTCAATACGGGATAATACCGCGCCACATAGCAGAACTTTAAAAGTGCT
CATCATTGGAAAACGTTCTTCGGGGCGAAAACTCTCAAGGATCTTACCGCTGTTGAGATCCAGTTCGATG
TAACCCACTCGTGCACCCAACTGATCTTCAGCATCTTTTACTTTCACCAGCGTTTCTGGGTGAGCAAAAA
CAGGAAGGCAAAATGCCGCAAAAAAGGGAATAAGGGCGACACGGAAATGTTGAATACTCATACTCTTCCT
TTTTCAATATTATTGAAGCATTTATCAGGGTTATTGTCTCATGAGCGGATACATATTTGAATGTATTTAG
AAAAATAAACAAATAGGGGTTCCGCGCACATTTCCCCGAAAAGTGCCACCTGACGTC
Features (pLannotate 1.2.2; 25 found; start..end, strand, type, name):
     28..80      -  misc_feature   bom (fragment): basis of mobility region from pBR322
    235..614     +  enhancer       CMV enhancer: human cytomegalovirus immediate early enhancer
    615..818     +  promoter       CMV promoter: human cytomegalovirus (CMV) immediate early promoter
    814..847     +  LTR            5' LTR (truncated) (fragment): truncated 5' long terminal repeat (LTR) from HIV-1
    863..881     +  promoter       T7 promoter: promoter for bacteriophage T7 RNA polymerase
    920..1237    +  CDS            Nluc (fragment): NanoLuc® luciferase human codon-optimized
   1274..1469    +  CDS            Nluc (fragment): NanoLuc® luciferase human codon-optimized
   1469..2182    +  CDS            mEGFP: mEGFP is a basic (constitutively fluorescent) green fluorescent protein published in 2002, derived from Aequorea victoria. It has moderate acid sensitivity.
   2174..2614    +  CDS            calmodulin: calcium-binding protein
   2723..2797    +  CDS            GCaMP2 (fragment): GCaMP2 is a basic (constitutively fluorescent) green fluorescent protein published in 2006, derived from Aequorea victoria.
   2807..3687    +  CDS            HaloTag® (fragment): modified bacterial dehalogenase that forms covalent bonds with chloroalkane derivatives
   3729..3953    +  polyA_signal   bGH poly(A) signal: bovine growth hormone polyadenylation signal
   3957..3978    +  promoter       SV40 promoter (fragment): SV40 enhancer and early promoter
   3999..4232    +  rep_origin     f1 ori (fragment) (sequence partly withheld): f1 bacteriophage origin of replication; arrow indicates direction of (+) strand synthesis
   4237..4284    +  protein_bind   FRT: FLP-mediated recombination occurs in the 8-bp core sequence TCTAGAAA (Turan and Bode, 2011). FLP recombinase from the Saccharomyces cerevisiae 2μ plasmid
   4292..5314    +  CDS            HygR: aminoglycoside phosphotransferase from E. coli; aph(4)-Ia; confers resistance to hygromycin
   5324..5449    +  CDS            ble (fragment): BLE_KLEPN - Experimental evidence at protein level: Swiss-Prot protein existence level 1. Binding protein with a strong affinity to the bleomycin family of antibiotics. Binds to CL990; an antimitotic-antibiotic compound. From Klebsiella pneumoniae.
   5444..5565    +  polyA_signal   SV40 poly(A) signal: SV40 polyadenylation signal
   5638..5654    -  protein_bind   lac operator: The lac repressor binds to the lac operator to inhibit transcription in E. coli. This inhibition can be relieved by adding lactose or isopropyl-β-D-thiogalactopyranoside (IPTG). lac repressor encoded by lacI
   5662..5692    -  promoter       lac promoter: promoter for the E. coli lac operon
   5707..5728    -  protein_bind   CAP binding site: CAP binding activates transcription in the presence of cAMP. E. coli catabolite activator protein
   5741..5833    -  CDS            lacI (fragment): lac repressor; lacI; The lac repressor binds to the lac operator to inhibit transcription in E. coli. This inhibition can be relieved by adding lactose or isopropyl-β-D-thiogalactopyranoside (IPTG).
   6016..6604    -  rep_origin     ori: high-copy-number ColE1/pMB1/pBR322/pUC origin of replication
   6775..7635    -  CDS            AmpR: β-lactamase; bla; confers resistance to ampicillin, carbenicillin, and related antibiotics
   7636..7740    -  promoter       AmpR promoter: bla
