[The description below was written by a language model from this plasmid's Addgene catalogue record and pLannotate feature annotations shown in this document.]
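Description:
pCDNA5/FRT-ChemoL-CaM is a mammalian expression plasmid of about 7.8 kb built on the pcDNA5/FRT backbone. It is designed for CMV-driven overexpression of the synthetic calcium biosensor ChemoL-CaM in mammalian cell lines. In bacteria it is maintained through a high-copy ColE1/pUC-type origin and an ampicillin resistance gene (β-lactamase) with its own promoter. A partial f1 origin and lac promoter/operator remnants from the backbone are also annotated.

The insert of roughly 2.8 kb lies downstream of the CMV enhancer and immediate early promoter, with a T7 promoter just upstream, and ends at the bovine growth hormone polyadenylation signal. According to the annotations, the open reading frame runs in this order: two NanoLuc luciferase segments, detected as separate fragments; monomeric EGFP; calmodulin; a short stretch matching GCaMP2, which plausibly corresponds to a calmodulin-binding peptide although the record does not say so; and HaloTag. The record lists mutations A206K and E299D under EGFP and L271E in HaloTag7. This layout fits a chemogenetic sensor in which calcium-dependent calmodulin conformational change alters energy transfer from the luciferase/fluorescent protein donor to a fluorophore ligand covalently bound to HaloTag. The associated publication describes a general method for multicolor biosensors with large dynamic ranges, but the detailed sensing mechanism is not stated in the record.

The backbone also carries an FRT site directly upstream of a hygromycin resistance coding sequence followed by an SV40 poly(A) signal. In this vector family the hygromycin gene has no promoter of its own and becomes expressed only after FLP-mediated integration into a matching genomic FRT site. This allows selection of isogenic stable lines in addition to transient transfection.
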