Addgene plasmid #193830: pCDNA5/FRT-ChemoL-CaM
Purpose: CMV overexpression of ChemoL-CaM in mammalian cell lines
Depositing lab: Julien Hiblot. Depositing organization: Max Planck Institute for Medical Research. Publication: A general method for the development of multicolor biosensors with large dynamic ranges. Hellweg L, Edenhofer A, Barck L, Huppertz MC, Frei MS, Tarnawski M, Bergner A, Koch B, Johnsson K, Hiblot J. Nat Chem Biol. 2023 Jun 8. doi: 10.1038/s41589-023-01350-1. PubMed 37291200.
Backbone
  Vector backbone: pcDNA5/FRT
  Backbone size w/o insert (bp): 5000
  Vector type: Mammalian Expression
  Selectable markers: Hygromycin
Growth in bacteria
  Bacterial resistance: Ampicillin, 100 μg/mL
  Growth temperature: 37°C
  Growth strain: DH5alpha
  Copy number: High Copy
Gene/Insert
  Gene/Insert name: ChemoL-CaM
  Species: Synthetic
  Insert size (bp): 2800
  Mutation: EGFP:A206K, E299D; HT7: L271E
  Promoter: CMV
  Cloning method: Gibson Cloning
Terms and licenses: Academic/Nonprofit Terms; Industry Terms: Not Available to Industry
How to cite: pCDNA5/FRT-ChemoL-CaM was a gift from Julien Hiblot (Addgene plasmid # 193830 ; http://n2t.net/addgene:193830 ; RRID:Addgene_193830)
